Addgene plasmid #154010: pES001 MBP-GSK3β-HA-His
Purpose: Expresses MBP-GSK3β-HA-His (human Glycogen Synthase Kinase 3β as a fusion protein with MBP, HA, and His- tags) in E.coli
Depositing lab: Jesse Zalatan. Depositing organization: University of Washington. Publication: The Scaffold Protein Axin Promotes Signaling Specificity within the Wnt Pathway by Suppressing Competing Kinase Reactions. Gavagan M, Fagnan E, Speltz EB, Zalatan JG. Cell Syst. 2020 Jun 24;10(6):515-525.e5. doi: 10.1016/j.cels.2020.05.002. Epub 2020 Jun 17. PubMed 32553184.
Backbone
  Vector backbone: pMBP-MG
  Backbone manufacturer: New England Biolabs
  Backbone size w/o insert (bp): 6716
  Total vector size (bp): 8021
  Modifications to backbone: Modified to include an N-terminal TEV-cleavable MBP tag and a C-terminal His6 tag
  Vector type: Bacterial Expression
Growth in bacteria
  Bacterial resistance: Ampicillin, 100 μg/mL
  Growth temperature: 37°C
  Growth strain: DH5alpha
  Copy number: Low Copy
Gene/Insert
  Gene/Insert name: GSK3B (alt name: Glycogen Synthase Kinase 3β)
  Species: H. sapiens (human)
  Insert size (bp): 1305
  GenBank ID: BC000251
  Entrez Gene: GSK3B
  Promoter: Tac
  Tag / fusion protein: MBP (N terminal on backbone); His6 (C terminal on backbone); HA tag (C terminal on insert)
  Cloning method: Gibson Cloning
  Sequencing primers: 5′ MalE Forward GGTCGTCAGACTGTCGATGAAGCC; 3′ M13F Reverse TGTAAAACGACGGCCAGT
Resource information
  A portion of this plasmid was derived from a plasmid made by: Addgene #14753
Terms and licenses: Academic/Nonprofit Terms; Industry Terms: Not Available to Industry
How to cite: pES001 MBP-GSK3β-HA-His was a gift from Jesse Zalatan (Addgene plasmid # 154010 ; http://n2t.net/addgene:154010 ; RRID:Addgene_154010)
