[The description below was written by a language model from this plasmid's Addgene catalogue record, the feature table of its GenBank file and pLannotate feature annotations shown in this document.]
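Description:
pES001 MBP-GSK3β-HA-His is an 8.0 kb bacterial expression plasmid for producing human glycogen synthase kinase 3β (GSK3B) in E. coli as a multiply tagged fusion protein. It is built on a pMBP-MG backbone, modified to supply an N-terminal TEV-cleavable maltose-binding protein tag and a C-terminal His6 tag. The plasmid carries a ColE1/pBR322-type origin together with the rop gene and the bom mobilisation region, consistent with its listing as low copy. It also carries an M13 phage origin. Selection is by ampicillin resistance through the bla gene under its own promoter.

Expression is driven by the tac promoter followed by a lac operator. The plasmid also encodes lac repressor from the up-regulated lacIq promoter, so transcription is held off until induced with IPTG. The reading frame begins with a signal-sequence-free MBP, which stays in the cytosol. A linker follows that contains a Factor Xa site and a TEV protease site, then the GSK3B coding sequence, a single HA epitope and the 6xHis tag. A residual lacZα fragment and the rrnB T1 and T2 terminators lie downstream. The two terminal affinity tags allow sequential amylose and nickel purification to enrich full-length protein, TEV cleavage can remove MBP, and HA provides an epitope for immunodetection. A WELQut site and a Kozak-like motif annotated inside the coding regions look like chance sequence matches rather than designed elements.

The associated publication concerns how the scaffold protein Axin shapes kinase specificity in the Wnt pathway, which suggests use as a source of recombinant kinase for biochemical assays. The two feature tables describe the same plasmid from different start positions.
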