LOCUS       Exported 8021 bp ds-DNA circular SYN 13-MAY-2021
DEFINITION  Expresses MBP-GSK3-beta-HA-His (human Glycogen Synthase Kinase
            3-beta as a fusion protein with MBP, HA, and His- tags) in E.coli.
ACCESSION   .
VERSION     .
KEYWORDS    pES001 MBP-GSK3-beta-HA-His
SOURCE      synthetic DNA construct
  ORGANISM  synthetic DNA construct
REFERENCE   1 (bases 1 to 8021)
  AUTHORS   Gavagan M, Fagnan E, Speltz EB, Zalatan JG
  TITLE     The Scaffold Protein Axin Promotes Signaling Specificity within the
            Wnt Pathway by Suppressing Competing Kinase Reactions.
  JOURNAL   Cell Syst. 2020 Jun 24;10(6):515-525.e5. doi:
            10.1016/j.cels.2020.05.002. Epub 2020 Jun 17.
  PUBMED    32553184
REFERENCE   2 (bases 1 to 8021)
  AUTHORS   .
  TITLE     Direct Submission
  JOURNAL   Exported May 13, 2021 from SnapGene Server 1.1.58
            http://www.snapgene.com
FEATURES             Location/Qualifiers
     source          1..8021
                     /organism="synthetic DNA construct"
                     /mol_type="other DNA"
     promoter        3..80
                     /gene="lacI (mutant)"
                     /label=lacIq promoter
                     /note="In the lacIq allele, a single base change in the
                     promoter boosts expression of the lacI gene about 10-fold."
     CDS             81..1163
                     /codon_start=1
                     /gene="lacI"
                     /product="lac repressor"
                     /label=lacI
                     /note="The lac repressor binds to the lac operator to
                     inhibit transcription in E. coli. This inhibition can be
                     relieved by adding lactose or
                     isopropyl-beta-D-thiogalactopyranoside (IPTG)."
                     /translation="MKPVTLYDVAEYAGVSYQTVSRVVNQASHVSAKTREKVEAAMAEL
                     NYIPNRVAQQLAGKQSLLIGVATSSLALHAPSQIVAAIKSRADQLGASVVVSMVERSGV
                     EACKAAVHNLLAQRVSGLIINYPLDDQDAIAVEAACTNVPALFLDVSDQTPINSIIFSH
                     EDGTRLGVEHLVALGHQQIALLAGPLSSVSARLRLAGWHKYLTRNQIQPIAEREGDWSA
                     MSGFQQTMQMLNEGIVPTAMLVANDQMALGAMRAITESGLRVGADISVVGYDDTEDSSC
                     YIPPLTTIKQDFRLLGQTSVDRLLQLSQGQAVKGNQLLPVSLVKRKTTLAPNTQTASPR
                     ALADSLMQLARQVSRLESGQ"
     primer_bind     complement(100..119)
                     /label=LacI-R
                     /note="LacI, reverse primer"
     promoter        1406..1434
                     /label=tac promoter
                     /note="strong E. coli promoter; hybrid between the trp and
                     lac UV5 promoters"
     protein_bind    1442..1458
                     /label=lac operator
                     /bound_moiety="lac repressor encoded by lacI"
                     /note="The lac repressor binds to the lac operator to
                     inhibit transcription in E. coli. This inhibition can be
                     relieved by adding lactose or
                     isopropyl-beta-D-thiogalactopyranoside (IPTG)."
     primer_bind     1447..1469
                     /label=M13/pUC Reverse
                     /note="In lacZ gene"
     CDS             1528..2628
                     /codon_start=1
                     /gene="malE (mutated)"
                     /product="maltose binding protein from E. coli"
                     /label=MBP
                     /note="This version of the gene does not encode a signal
                     sequence, so MBP will remain in the cytosol."
                     /translation="MKIEEGKLVIWINGDKGYNGLAEVGKKFEKDTGIKVTVEHPDKLE
                     EKFPQVAATGDGPDIIFWAHDRFGGYAQSGLLAEITPDKAFQDKLYPFTWDAVRYNGKL
                     IAYPIAVEALSLIYNKDLLPNPPKTWEEIPALDKELKAKGKSALMFNLQEPYFTWPLIA
                     ADGGYAFKYENGKYDIKDVGVDNAGAKAGLTFLVDLIKNKHMNADTDYSIAEAAFNKGE
                     TAMTINGPWAWSNIDTSKVNYGVTVLPTFKGQPSKPFVGVLSAGINAASPNKELAKEFL
                     ENYLLTDEGLEAVNKDKPLGAVALKSYEEELAKDPRIAATMENAQKGEIMPNIPQMSAF
                     WYAVRTAVINAASGRQTVDEALKDAQT"
     regulatory      2485..2494
                     /regulatory_class="other"
                     /note="vertebrate consensus sequence for strong initiation
                     of translation (Kozak, 1987)"
     primer_bind     2602..2625
                     /label=MBP-F
                     /note="Maltose binding protein, forward primer"
     CDS             2677..2688
                     /codon_start=1
                     /product="Factor Xa recognition and cleavage site"
                     /label=Factor Xa site
                     /translation="IEGR"
     CDS             2731..2751
                     /codon_start=1
                     /product="tobacco etch virus (TEV) protease recognition and
                     cleavage site"
                     /label=TEV site
                     /translation="ENLYFQG"
     CDS             3569..3580
                     /codon_start=1
                     /product="WELQut protease recognition and cleavage site"
                     /label=WELQut site
                     /translation="WELQ"
     CDS             4015..4041
                     /codon_start=1
                     /product="HA (human influenza hemagglutinin) epitope tag"
                     /label=HA
                     /translation="YPYDVPDYA"
     CDS             4069..4086
                     /codon_start=1
                     /product="6xHis affinity tag"
                     /label=6xHis
                     /translation="HHHHHH"
     primer_bind     complement(4113..4130)
                     /label=M13 Forward
                     /note="In lacZ gene. Also called M13-F20 or M13 (-21)
                     Forward"
     primer_bind     complement(4113..4129)
                     /label=M13 fwd
                     /note="common sequencing primer, one of multiple similar
                     variants"
     primer_bind     complement(4122..4144)
                     /label=M13/pUC Forward
                     /note="In lacZ gene"
     primer_bind     complement(4308..4325)
                     /label=pBAD Reverse
                     /note="For vectors with E. coli araBAD promoter, reverse
                     primer"
     terminator      4478..4564
                     /gene="Escherichia coli rrnB"
                     /label=rrnB T1 terminator
                     /note="transcription terminator T1 from the E. coli rrnB
                     gene"
     terminator      4656..4683
                     /label=rrnB T2 terminator
                     /note="transcription terminator T2 from the E. coli rrnB
                     gene"
     promoter        4703..4794
                     /gene="bla"
                     /label=AmpR promoter
     CDS             4795..5655
                     /codon_start=1
                     /gene="bla"
                     /product="beta-lactamase"
                     /label=AmpR
                     /note="confers resistance to ampicillin, carbenicillin, and
                     related antibiotics"
                     /translation="MSIQHFRVALIPFFAAFCLPVFAHPETLVKVKDAEDQLGARVGYI
                     ELDLNSGKILESFRPEERSPMMSTFKVLLCGAVLSRVDAGQEQLGRRIHYSQNDLVEYS
                     PVTEKHLTDGMTVRELCSAAITMSDNTAANLLLTTIGGPKELTAFLHNMGDHVTRLDRW
                     EPELNEAIPNDERDTTMPVAMATTLRKLLTGELLTLASRQQLIDWMEADKVAGPLLRSA
                     LPAGWFIADKSGAGERGSRGIIAALGPDGKPSRIVVIYTTGSQATMDERNRQIAEIGAS
                     LIKHW"
     primer_bind     complement(5013..5032)
                     /label=Amp-R
                     /note="Ampicillin resistance gene, reverse primer"
     rep_origin      complement(5697..6210)
                     /direction=LEFT
                     /label=M13 ori
                     /note="M13 bacteriophage origin of replication; arrow
                     indicates direction of (+) strand synthesis"
     primer_bind     complement(5892..5913)
                     /label=F1ori-F
                     /note="F1 origin, forward primer"
     primer_bind     6104..6123
                     /label=F1ori-R
                     /note="F1 origin, reverse primer"
     rep_origin      6321..6909
                     /direction=RIGHT
                     /label=ori
                     /note="high-copy-number ColE1/pMB1/pBR322/pUC origin of
                     replication"
     primer_bind     6810..6829
                     /label=pBR322ori-F
                     /note="pBR322 origin, forward primer"
     primer_bind     7063..7080
                     /label=L4440
                     /note="L4440 vector, forward primer"
     misc_feature    7095..7235
                     /label=bom
                     /note="basis of mobility region from pBR322"
     primer_bind     complement(7161..7180)
                     /label=pRS-marker
                     /note="pRS vectors, use to sequence yeast selectable
                     marker"
     primer_bind     7321..7343
                     /label=pGEX 3'
                     /note="pGEX vectors, reverse primer"
     CDS             complement(7337..7528)
                     /codon_start=1
                     /gene="rop"
                     /product="Rop protein, which maintains plasmids at low copy
                     number"
                     /label=rop
                     /translation="MTKQEKTALNMARFIRSQTLTLLEKLNELDADEQADICESLHDHA
                     DELYRSCLARFGDDGENL"
ORIGIN
        1 ccgacaccat cgaatggtgc aaaacctttc gcggtatggc atgatagcgc ccggaagaga
       61 gtcaattcag ggtggtgaat gtgaaaccag taacgttata cgatgtcgca gagtatgccg
      121 gtgtctctta tcagaccgtt tcccgcgtgg tgaaccaggc cagccacgtt tctgcgaaaa
      181 cgcgggaaaa agtggaagcg gcgatggcgg agctgaatta cattcccaac cgcgtggcac
      241 aacaactggc gggcaaacag tcgttgctga ttggcgttgc cacctccagt ctggccctgc
      301 acgcgccgtc gcaaattgtc gcggcgatta aatctcgcgc cgatcaactg ggtgccagcg
      361 tggtggtgtc gatggtagaa cgaagcggcg tcgaagcctg taaagcggcg gtgcacaatc
      421 ttctcgcgca acgcgtcagt gggctgatca ttaactatcc gctggatgac caggatgcca
      481 ttgctgtgga agctgcctgc actaatgttc cggcgttatt tcttgatgtc tctgaccaga
      541 cacccatcaa cagtattatt ttctcccatg aagacggtac gcgactgggc gtggagcatc
      601 tggtcgcatt gggtcaccag caaatcgcgc tgttagcggg cccattaagt tctgtctcgg
      661 cgcgtctgcg tctggctggc tggcataaat atctcactcg caatcaaatt cagccgatag
      721 cggaacggga aggcgactgg agtgccatgt ccggttttca acaaaccatg caaatgctga
      781 atgagggcat cgttcccact gcgatgctgg ttgccaacga tcagatggcg ctgggcgcaa
      841 tgcgcgccat taccgagtcc gggctgcgcg ttggtgcgga tatctcggta gtgggatacg
      901 acgataccga agacagctca tgttatatcc cgccgttaac caccatcaaa caggattttc
      961 gcctgctggg gcaaaccagc gtggaccgct tgctgcaact ctctcagggc caggcggtga
     1021 agggcaatca gctgttgccc gtctcactgg tgaaaagaaa aaccaccctg gcgcccaata
     1081 cgcaaaccgc ctctccccgc gcgttggccg attcattaat gcagctggca cgacaggttt
     1141 cccgactgga aagcgggcag tgagcgcaac gcaattaatg taagttagct cactcattag
     1201 gcacaattct catgtttgac agcttatcat cgactgcacg gtgcaccaat gcttctggcg
     1261 tcaggcagcc atcggaagct gtggtatggc tgtgcaggtc gtaaatcact gcataattcg
     1321 tgtcgctcaa ggcgcactcc cgttctggat aatgtttttt gcgccgacat cataacggtt
     1381 ctggcaaata ttctgaaatg agctgttgac aattaatcat cggctcgtat aatgtgtgga
     1441 attgtgagcg gataacaatt tcacacagga aacagccagt ccgtttaggt gttttcacga
     1501 gcacttcacc aacaaggacc atagattatg aaaatcgaag aaggtaaact ggtaatctgg
     1561 attaacggcg ataaaggcta taacggtctc gctgaagtcg gtaagaaatt cgagaaagat
     1621 accggaatta aagtcaccgt tgagcatccg gataaactgg aagagaaatt cccacaggtt
     1681 gcggcaactg gcgatggccc tgacattatc ttctgggcac acgaccgctt tggtggctac
     1741 gctcaatctg gcctgttggc tgaaatcacc ccggacaaag cgttccagga caagctgtat
     1801 ccgtttacct gggatgccgt acgttacaac ggcaagctga ttgcttaccc gatcgctgtt
     1861 gaagcgttat cgctgattta taacaaagat ctgctgccga acccgccaaa aacctgggaa
     1921 gagatcccgg cgctggataa agaactgaaa gcgaaaggta agagcgcgct gatgttcaac
     1981 ctgcaagaac cgtacttcac ctggccgctg attgctgctg acgggggtta tgcgttcaag
     2041 tatgaaaacg gcaagtacga cattaaagac gtgggcgtgg ataacgctgg cgcgaaagcg
     2101 ggtctgacct tcctggttga cctgattaaa aacaaacaca tgaatgcaga caccgattac
     2161 tccatcgcag aagctgcctt taataaaggc gaaacagcga tgaccatcaa cggcccgtgg
     2221 gcatggtcca acatcgacac cagcaaagtg aattatggtg taacggtact gccgaccttc
     2281 aagggtcaac catccaaacc gttcgttggc gtgctgagcg caggtattaa cgccgccagt
     2341 ccgaacaaag agctggcaaa agagttcctc gaaaactatc tgctgactga tgaaggtctg
     2401 gaagcggtta ataaagacaa accgctgggt gccgtagcgc tgaagtctta cgaggaagag
     2461 ttggcgaaag atccacgtat tgccgccacc atggaaaacg cccagaaagg tgaaatcatg
     2521 ccgaacatcc cgcagatgtc cgctttctgg tatgccgtgc gtactgcggt gatcaacgcc
     2581 gccagcggtc gtcagactgt cgatgaagcc ctgaaagacg cgcagactaa ttcgagctcg
     2641 aacaacaaca acaataacaa taacaacaac ctcgggatcg agggaaggat ttcaactagt
     2701 ggatctggtg gtggtggcgg ttccatgagc gagaatcttt attttcaggg atcctcaggg
     2761 cggcccagaa ccacctcctt tgcggagagc tgcaagccgg tgcagcagcc ttcagctttt
     2821 ggcagcatga aagttagcag agacaaggac ggcagcaagg tgacaacagt ggtggcaact
     2881 cctgggcagg gtccagacag gccacaagaa gtcagctata cagacactaa agtgattgga
     2941 aatggatcat ttggtgtggt atatcaagcc aaactttgtg attcaggaga actggtcgcc
     3001 atcaagaaag tattgcagga caagagattt aagaatcgag agctccagat catgagaaag
     3061 ctagatcact gtaacatagt ccgattgcgt tatttcttct actccagtgg tgagaagaaa
     3121 gatgaggtct atcttaatct ggtgctggac tatgttccgg aaacagtata cagagttgcc
     3181 agacactata gtcgagccaa acagacgctc cctgtgattt atgtcaagtt gtatatgtat
     3241 cagctgttcc gaagtttagc ctatatccat tcctttggaa tctgccatcg ggatattaaa
     3301 ccgcagaacc tcttgttgga tcctgatact gctgtattaa aactctgtga ctttggaagt
     3361 gcaaagcagc tggtccgagg agaacccaat gtttcgtata tctgttctcg gtactatagg
     3421 gcaccagagt tgatctttgg agccactgat tatacctcta gtatagatgt atggtctgct
     3481 ggctgtgtgt tggctgagct gttactagga caaccaatat ttccagggga tagtggtgtg
     3541 gatcagttgg tagaaataat caaggtcctg ggaactccaa caagggagca aatcagagaa
     3601 atgaacccaa actacacaga atttaaattc cctcaaatta aggcacatcc ttggactaag
     3661 gtcttccgac cccgaactcc accggaggca attgcactgt gtagccgtct gctggagtat
     3721 acaccaactg cccgactaac accactggaa gcttgtgcac attcattttt tgatgaatta
     3781 cgggacccaa atgtcaaact accaaatggg cgagacacac ctgcactctt caacttcacc
     3841 actcaagaac tgtcaagtaa tccacctctg gctaccatcc ttattcctcc tcatgctcgg
     3901 attcaagcag ctgcttcaac ccccacaaat gccacagcag cgtcagatgc taatactgga
     3961 gaccgtggac agaccaataa tgctgcttct gcatcagctt ccaactccac tagttaccca
     4021 tacgatgttc cagattacgc aagcttgggt ggtcccaaca gcggccgcca ccatcaccac
     4081 caccactagg ggccgcactc gagaagcttg gcactggccg tcgttttaca acgtcgtgac
     4141 tgggaaaacc ctggcgttac ccaacttaat cgccttgcag cacatccccc tttcgccagc
     4201 tggcgtaata gcgaagaggc ccgcaccgat cgcccttccc aacagttgcg cagcctgaat
     4261 ggcgaatggc agcttggctg ttttggcgga tgagataaga ttttcagcct gatacagatt
     4321 aaatcagaac gcagaagcgg tctgataaaa cagaatttgc ctggcggcag tagcgcggtg
     4381 gtcccacctg accccatgcc gaactcagaa gtgaaacgcc gtagcgccga tggtagtgtg
     4441 gggtctcccc atgcgagagt agggaactgc caggcatcaa ataaaacgaa aggctcagtc
     4501 gaaagactgg gcctttcgtt ttatctgttg tttgtcggtg aacgctctcc tgagtaggac
     4561 aaatccgccg ggagcggatt tgaacgttgc gaagcaacgg cccggagggt ggcgggcagg
     4621 acgcccgcca taaactgcca ggcatcaaat taagcagaag gccatcctga cggatggcct
     4681 ttttgcgttt ctacaaactc tttttgttta tttttctaaa tacattcaaa tatgtatccg
     4741 ctcatgagac aataaccctg ataaatgctt caataatatt gaaaaaggaa gagtatgagt
     4801 attcaacatt tccgtgtcgc ccttattccc ttttttgcgg cattttgcct tcctgttttt
     4861 gctcacccag aaacgctggt gaaagtaaaa gatgctgaag atcagttggg tgcacgagtg
     4921 ggttacatcg aactggatct caacagcggt aagatccttg agagttttcg ccccgaagaa
     4981 cgttctccaa tgatgagcac ttttaaagtt ctgctatgtg gcgcggtatt atcccgtgtt
     5041 gacgccgggc aagagcaact cggtcgccgc atacactatt ctcagaatga cttggttgag
     5101 tactcaccag tcacagaaaa gcatcttacg gatggcatga cagtaagaga attatgcagt
     5161 gctgccataa ccatgagtga taacactgcg gccaacttac ttctgacaac gatcggagga
     5221 ccgaaggagc taaccgcttt tttgcacaac atgggggatc atgtaactcg ccttgatcgt
     5281 tgggaaccgg agctgaatga agccatacca aacgacgagc gtgacaccac gatgcctgta
     5341 gcaatggcaa caacgttgcg caaactatta actggcgaac tacttactct agcttcccgg
     5401 caacaattaa tagactggat ggaggcggat aaagttgcag gaccacttct gcgctcggcc
     5461 cttccggctg gctggtttat tgctgataaa tctggagccg gtgagcgtgg gtctcgcggt
     5521 atcattgcag cactggggcc agatggtaag ccctcccgta tcgtagttat ctacacgacg
     5581 gggagtcagg caactatgga tgaacgaaat agacagatcg ctgagatagg tgcctcactg
     5641 attaagcatt ggtaactgtc agaccaagtt tactcatata tactttagat tgatttaccc
     5701 cggttgataa tcagaaaagc cccaaaaaca ggaagattgt ataagcaaat atttaaattg
     5761 taaacgttaa tattttgtta aaattcgcgt taaatttttg ttaaatcagc tcatttttta
     5821 accaataggc cgaaatcggc aaaatccctt ataaatcaaa agaatagccc gagatagggt
     5881 tgagtgttgt tccagtttgg aacaagagtc cactattaaa gaacgtggac tccaacgtca
     5941 aaggnnnnnn nnnnnnnnnn nnnnnnnnnn nnnnnnnnnn nnnnnnnnnn nnnnnnnnnn
     6001 nnnnnnnnnn nnnnnnnnnn nnnnnnnnnn nnnnnnnnnn nnnnnnnnnn nnnnnnnnnn
     6061 nnnnnnnnnn nnnnnnnnnn nnnnngnnnn nnnnnnnnnn nnnnnnnnnn nnnnnnnnnn
     6121 nnnnnnnnnn nnnnnnnnnn nnnnnnnnnn nnnnnnnnnn nnnnnnnnnn nnnnnnnnnn
     6181 nnnnnnnnnn nnnnnnnnnn nnnnnnnnnn naaaggatct aggtgaagat cctttttgat
     6241 aatctcatga ccaaaatccc ttaacgtgag ttttcgttcc actgagcgtc agaccccgta
     6301 gaaaagatca aaggatcttc ttgagatcct ttttttctgc gcgtaatctg ctgcttgcaa
     6361 acaaaaaaac caccgctacc agcggtggtt tgtttgccgg atcaagagct accaactctt
     6421 tttccgaagg taactggctt cagcagagcg cagataccaa atactgtcct tctagtgtag
     6481 ccgtagttag gccaccactt caagaactct gtagcaccgc ctacatacct cgctctgcta
     6541 atcctgttac cagtggctgc tgccagtggc gataagtcgt gtcttaccgg gttggactca
     6601 agacgatagt taccggataa ggcgcagcgg tcgggctgaa cggggggttc gtgcacacag
     6661 cccagcttgg agcgaacgac ctacaccgaa ctgagatacc tacagcgtga gctatgagaa
     6721 agcgccacgc ttcccgaagg gagaaaggcg gacaggtatc cggtaagcgg cagggtcgga
     6781 acaggagagc gcacgaggga gcttccaggg ggaaacgcct ggtatcttta tagtcctgtc
     6841 gggtttcgcc acctctgact tgagcgtcga tttttgtgat gctcgtcagg ggggcggagc
     6901 ctatggaaaa acgccagcaa cgcggccttt ttacggttcc tggccttttg ctggcctttt
     6961 gctcacatgt tctttcctgc gttatcccct gattctgtgg ataaccgtat taccgccttt
     7021 gagtgagctg ataccgctcg ccgcagccga acgaccgagc gcagcgagtc agtgagcgag
     7081 gaagcggaag agcgcctgat gcggtatttt ctccttacgc atctgtgcgg tatttcacac
     7141 cgcatatggt gcactctcag tacaatctgc tctgatgccg catagttaag ccagtataca
     7201 ctccgctatc gctacgtgac tgggtcatgg ctgcgccccg acacccgcca acacccgctg
     7261 acgcgccctg acgggcttgt ctgctcccgg catccgctta cagacaagct gtgaccgtct
     7321 ccgggagctg catgtgtcag aggttttcac cgtcatcacc gaaacgcgcg aggcagctgc
     7381 ggtaaagctc atcagcgtgg tcgtgcagcg attcacagat gtctgcctgt tcatccgcgt
     7441 ccagctcgtt gagtttctcc agaagcgtta atgtctggct tctgataaag cgggccatgt
     7501 taagggcggt tttttcctgt ttggtcactg atgcctccgt gtaaggggga tttctgttca
     7561 tgggggtaat gataccgatg aaacgagaga ggatgctcac gatacgggtt actgatgatg
     7621 aacatgcccg gttactggaa cgttgtgagg gtaaacaact ggcggtatgg atgcggcggg
     7681 accagagaaa aatcactcag ggtcaatgcc agcgcttcgt taatacagat gtaggtgttc
     7741 cacagggtag ccagcagcat cctgcgatgc agatccggaa cataatggtg cagggcgctg
     7801 acttccgcgt ttccagactt tacgaaacac ggaaaccgaa gaccattcat gttgttgctc
     7861 aggtcgcaga cgttttgcag cagcagtcgc ttcacgttcg ctcgcgtatc ggtgattcat
     7921 tctgctaacc agtaaggcaa ccccgccagc ctagccgggt cctcaacgac aggagcacga
     7981 tcatgcgcac ccgtggccag gacccaacgc tgcccgaaat t
//
