Features (pLannotate 1.2.2; 21 found; start..end, strand, type, name):
      1..29      +  promoter       tac promoter: strong E. coli promoter; hybrid between the trp and lac UV5 promoters
     37..53      +  protein_bind   lac operator: The lac repressor binds to the lac operator to inhibit transcription in E. coli. This inhibition can be relieved by adding lactose or isopropyl-β-D-thiogalactopyranoside (IPTG). lac repressor encoded by lacI
    123..1223    +  CDS            MBP: maltose binding protein from E. coli; malE (mutated); This version of the gene does not encode a signal sequence, so MBP will remain in the cytosol.
   1325..1345    +  CDS            capTEV™ (fragment): composite tag for in vivo biotinylation, TEV protease cleavage, and 6xHis tagging
   1350..2606    +  CDS            GSK3B: GSK3B_HUMAN - Experimental evidence at protein level: Swiss-Prot protein existence level 1. Constitutively active protein kinase that acts as a negative regulator in the hormonal control of glucose homeostasis, Wnt signaling and regulation of transcription factors and microtubules, by phosphorylating and inactivating glycogen synthase (GYS1 or GYS2), EIF2B, CTNNB1/beta-catenin, APC, AXIN1, DPYSL2/CRMP2, JUN, NFATC1/NFATC, MAPT/TAU and MACF1. Requires primed phosphorylation of the majority of its substrates. In skeletal muscle, contributes to insulin regulation of glycogen synthesis by phosphor
   2610..2635    +  CDS            3xHA (fragment): three tandem HA epitope tags
   2707..2861    +  CDS            lacZα (fragment): LacZα fragment of β-galactosidase; lacZ fragment
   2954..3069    +  ncRNA          5S rRNA: Accession: RF00001 - 5S ribosomal RNA
   3073..3159    +  terminator     rrnB T1 terminator: Escherichia coli rrnB; transcription terminator T1 from the E. coli rrnB gene
   3251..3278    +  terminator     rrnB T2 terminator: transcription terminator T2 from the E. coli rrnB gene
   3297..3388    +  promoter       AmpR promoter: bla
   3389..4249    +  CDS            AmpR: β-lactamase; bla; confers resistance to ampicillin, carbenicillin, and related antibiotics
   4291..4804    -  rep_origin     M13 ori (sequence partly withheld): M13 bacteriophage origin of replication; arrow indicates direction of (+) strand synthesis
   4915..5503    +  rep_origin     ori: high-copy-number ColE1/pMB1/pBR322/pUC origin of replication
   5689..5829    -  misc_feature   bom: basis of mobility region from pBR322
   5931..6122    -  CDS            rop: Rop protein, which maintains plasmids at low copy number; rop
   6145..6519    +  CDS            YPB1_ECOLX (fragment): Protein predicted: Swiss-Prot protein existence level 4. From Escherichia coli.
   6618..6695    +  promoter       lacIq promoter: lacI (mutant); In the lacIq allele, a single base change in the promoter boosts expression of the lacI gene about 10-fold.
   6696..7778    +  CDS            lacI: lac repressor; lacI; The lac repressor binds to the lac operator to inhibit transcription in E. coli. This inhibition can be relieved by adding lactose or isopropyl-β-D-thiogalactopyranoside (IPTG).
   7791..7812    +  protein_bind   CAP binding site: CAP binding activates transcription in the presence of cAMP. E. coli catabolite activator protein
   7831..7848    +  promoter       tet promoter (fragment): E. coli promoter for tetracycline efflux protein gene
>Addgene plasmid #154010 | pES001 MBP-GSK3β-HA-His | addgene full sequence | sequence record 317322 | Addgene NGS Result
TTGACAATTAATCATCGGCTCGTATAATGTGTGGAATTGTGAGCGGATAACAATTTCACACAGGAAACAG
CCAGTCCGTTTAGGTGTTTTCACGAGCACTTCACCAACAAGGACCATAGATTATGAAAACTGAAGAAGGT
AAACTGGTAATCTGGATTAACGGCGATAAAGGCTATAACGGTCTCGCTGAAGTCGGTAAGAAATTCGAGA
AAGATACCGGAATTAAAGTCACCGTTGAGCATCCGGATAAACTGGAAGAGAAATTCCCACAGGTTGCGGC
AACTGGCGATGGCCCTGACATTATCTTCTGGGCACACGACCGCTTTGGTGGCTACGCTCAATCTGGCCTG
TTGGCTGAAATCACCCCGGACAAAGCGTTCCAGGACAAGCTGTATCCGTTTACCTGGGATGCCGTACGTT
ACAACGGCAAGCTGATTGCTTACCCGATCGCTGTTGAAGCGTTATCGCTGATTTATAACAAAGATCTGCT
GCCGAACCCGCCAAAAACCTGGGAAGAGATCCCGGCGCTGGATAAAGAACTGAAAGCGAAAGGTAAGAGC
GCGCTGATGTTCAACCTGCAAGAACCGTACTTCACCTGGCCGCTGATTGCTGCTGACGGGGGTTATGCGT
TCAAGTATGAAAACGGCAAGTACGACATTAAAGACGTGGGCGTGGATAACGCTGGCGCGAAAGCGGGTCT
GACCTTCCTGGTTGACCTGATTAAAAACAAACACATGAATGCAGACACCGATTACTCCATCGCAGAAGCT
GCCTTTAATAAAGGCGAAACAGCGATGACCATCAACGGCCCGTGGGCATGGTCCAACATCGACACCAGCA
AAGTGAATTATGGTGTAACGGTACTGCCGACCTTCAAGGGTCAACCATCCAAACCGTTCGTTGGCGTGCT
GAGCGCAGGTATTAACGCCGCCAGTCCGAACAAAGAGCTGGCAAAAGAGTTCCTCGAAAACTATCTGCTG
ACTGATGAAGGTCTGGAAGCGGTTAATAAAGACAAACCGCTGGGTGCCGTAGCGCTGAAGTCTTACGAGG
AAGAGTTGGCGAAAGATCCACGTATTGCCGCCACCATGGAAAACGCCCAGAAAGGTGAAATCATGCCGAA
CATCCCGCAGATGTCCGCTTTCTGGTATGCCGTGCGTACTGCGGTGATCAACGCCGCCAGCGGTCGTCAG
ACTGTCGATGAAGCCCTGAAAGACGCGCAGACTAATTCGAGCTCGAACAACAACAACAATAACAATAACA
ACAACCTCGGGATCGAGGGAAGGATTTCAACTAGTGGATCTGGTGGTGGTGGCGGTTCCATGAGCGAGAA
TCTTTATTTTCAGGGATCCTCAGGGCGGCCCAGAACCACCTCCTTTGCGGAGAGCTGCAAGCCGGTGCAG
CAGCCTTCAGCTTTTGGCAGCATGAAAGTTAGCAGAGACAAGGACGGCAGCAAGGTGACAACAGTGGTGG
CAACTCCTGGGCAGGGTCCAGACAGGCCACAAGAAGTCAGCTATACAGACACTAAAGTGATTGGAAATGG
ATCATTTGGTGTGGTATATCAAGCCAAACTTTGTGATTCAGGAGAACTGGTCGCCATCAAGAAAGTATTG
CAGGACAAGAGATTTAAGAATCGAGAGCTCCAGATCATGAGAAAGCTAGATCACTGTAACATAGTCCGAT
TGCGTTATTTCTTCTACTCCAGTGGTGAGAAGAAAGATGAGGTCTATCTTAATCTGGTGCTGGACTATGT
TCCGGAAACAGTATACAGAGTTGCCAGACACTATAGTCGAGCCAAACAGACGCTCCCTGTGATTTATGTC
AAGTTGTATATGTATCAGCTGTTCCGAAGTTTAGCCTATATCCATTCCTTTGGAATCTGCCATCGGGATA
TTAAACCGCAGAACCTCTTGTTGGATCCTGATACTGCTGTATTAAAACTCTGTGACTTTGGAAGTGCAAA
GCAGCTGGTCCGAGGAGAACCCAATGTTTCGTATATCTGTTCTCGGTACTATAGGGCACCAGAGTTGATC
TTTGGAGCCACTGATTATACCTCTAGTATAGATGTATGGTCTGCTGGCTGTGTGTTGGCTGAGCTGTTAC
TAGGACAACCAATATTTCCAGGGGATAGTGGTGTGGATCAGTTGGTAGAAATAATCAAGGTCCTGGGAAC
TCCAACAAGGGAGCAAATCAGAGAAATGAACCCAAACTACACAGAATTTAAATTCCCTCAAATTAAGGCA
CATCCTTGGACTAAGGTCTTCCGACCCCGAACTCCACCGGAGGCAATTGCACTGTGTAGCCGTCTGCTGG
AGTATACACCAACTGCCCGACTAACACCACTGGAAGCTTGTGCACATTCATTTTTTGATGAATTACGGGA
CCCAAATGTCAAACTACCAAATGGGCGAGACACACCTGCACTCTTCAACTTCACCACTCAAGAACTGTCA
AGTAATCCACCTCTGGCTACCATCCTTATTCCTCCTCATGCTCGGATTCAAGCAGCTGCTTCAACCCCCA
CAAATGCCACAGCAGCGTCAGATGCTAATACTGGAGACCGTGGACAGACCAATAATGCTGCTTCTGCATC
AGCTTCCAACTCCACTAGTTACCCATACGATGTTCCAGATTACGCAAGCTTGGGTGGTCCCAACAGCGGC
CGCCACCATCACCACCACCACTAGGGGCCGCACTCGAGAAGCTTGGCACTGGCCGTCGTTTTACAACGTC
GTGACTGGGAAAACCCTGGCGTTACCCAACTTAATCGCCTTGCAGCACATCCCCCTTTCGCCAGCTGGCG
TAATAGCGAAGAGGCCCGCACCGATCGCCCTTCCCAACAGTTGCGCAGCCTGAATGGCGAATGGCAGCTT
GGCTGTTTTGGCGGATGAGATAAGATTTTCAGCCTGATACAGATTAAATCAGAACGCAGAAGCGGTCTGA
TAAAACAGAATTTGCCTGGCGGCAGTAGCGCGGTGGTCCCACCTGACCCCATGCCGAACTCAGAAGTGAA
ACGCCGTAGCGCCGATGGTAGTGTGGGGTCTCCCCATGCGAGAGTAGGGAACTGCCAGGCATCAAATAAA
ACGAAAGGCTCAGTCGAAAGACTGGGCCTTTCGTTTTATCTGTTGTTTGTCGGTGAACGCTCTCCTGAGT
AGGACAAATCCGCCGGGAGCGGATTTGAACGTTGCGAAGCAACGGCCCGGAGGGTGGCGGGCAGGACGCC
CGCCATAAACTGCCAGGCATCAAATTAAGCAGAAGGCCATCCTGACGGATGGCCTTTTTGCGTTTCTACA
AACTCTTTTGTTTATTTTTCTAAATACATTCAAATATGTATCCGCTCATGAGACAATAACCCTGATAAAT
GCTTCAATAATATTGAAAAAGGAAGAGTATGAGTATTCAACATTTCCGTGTCGCCCTTATTCCCTTTTTT
GCGGCATTTTGCCTTCCTGTTTTTGCTCACCCAGAAACGCTGGTGAAAGTAAAAGATGCTGAAGATCAGT
TGGGTGCACGAGTGGGTTACATCGAACTGGATCTCAACAGCGGTAAGATCCTTGAGAGTTTTCGCCCCGA
AGAACGTTTCCCAATGATGAGCACTTTTAAAGTTCTGCTATGTGGCGCGGTATTATCCCGTGTTGACGCC
GGGCAAGAGCAACTCGGTCGCCGCATACACTATTCTCAGAATGACTTGGTTGAGTACTCACCAGTCACAG
AAAAGCATCTTACGGATGGCATGACAGTAAGAGAATTATGCAGTGCTGCCATAACCATGAGTGATAACAC
TGCGGCCAACTTACTTCTGACAACGATCGGAGGACCGAAGGAGCTAACCGCTTTTTTGCACAACATGGGG
GATCATGTAACTCGCCTTGATCGTTGGGAACCGGAGCTGAATGAAGCCATACCAAACGACGAGCGTGACA
CCACGATGCCTGTAGCAATGGCAACAACGTTGCGCAAACTATTAACTGGCGAACTACTTACTCTAGCTTC
CCGGCAACAATTAATAGACTGGATGGAGGCGGATAAAGTTGCAGGACCACTTCTGCGCTCGGCCCTTCCG
GCTGGCTGGTTTATTGCTGATAAATCTGGAGCCGGTGAGCGTGGGTCTCGCGGTATCATTGCAGCACTGG
GGCCAGATGGTAAGCCCTCCCGTATCGTAGTTATCTACACGACGGGGAGTCAGGCAACTATGGATGAACG
AAATAGACAGATCGCTGAGATAGGTGCCTCACTGATTAAGCATTGGTAACTGTCAGACCAAGTTTACTCA
TATATACTTTAGATTGATTTACCCCGGTTGATAATCAGAAAAGCCCCAAAAACAGGAAGATTGTATAAGC
AAATATTTAAATTGTAAACGTTAATATTTTGTTAAAATTCGCGTTAAATTTTTGTTAAATCAGCTCATTT
TTTAACCAATAGGCCGAAATCGGCAAAATCCCTTATAAATCAAAAGAATAGCCCGAGATAGGGTTGAGTG
TTGTTCCAGTTTGGAACAAGAGTCCACTATTAAAGAACGTGGACTCCAACGTCAAAGG
[141 nt withheld, positions 4539-4679]
G
[125 nt withheld, positions 4681-4805]
AAAGGATCTAGGTGAAGATCCTTTTTGATAATCTCATGACCAAAATCCCTTAACGTGAGTTTTCGTTCCA
CTGAGCGTCAGACCCCGTAGAAAAGATCAAAGGATCTTCTTGAGATCCTTTTTTTCTGCGCGTAATCTGC
TGCTTGCAAACAAAAAAACCACCGCTACCAGCGGTGGTTTGTTTGCCGGATCAAGAGCTACCAACTCTTT
TTCCGAAGGTAACTGGCTTCAGCAGAGCGCAGATACCAAATACTGTCCTTCTAGTGTAGCCGTAGTTAGG
CCACCACTTCAAGAACTCTGTAGCACCGCCTACATACCTCGCTCTGCTAATCCTGTTACCAGTGGCTGCT
GCCAGTGGCGATAAGTCGTGTCTTACCGGGTTGGACTCAAGACGATAGTTACCGGATAAGGCGCAGCGGT
CGGGCTGAACGGGGGGTTCGTGCACACAGCCCAGCTTGGAGCGAACGACCTACACCGAACTGAGATACCT
ACAGCGTGAGCTATGAGAAAGCGCCACGCTTCCCGAAGGGAGAAAGGCGGACAGGTATCCGGTAAGCGGC
AGGGTCGGAACAGGAGAGCGCACGAGGGAGCTTCCAGGGGGAAACGCCTGGTATCTTTATAGTCCTGTCG
GGTTTCGCCACCTCTGACTTGAGCGTCGATTTTTGTGATGCTCGTCAGGGGGGCGGAGCCTATGGAAAAA
CGCCAGCAACGCGGCCTTTTTACGGTTCCTGGCCTTTTGCTGGCCTTTTGCTCACATGTTCTTTCCTGCG
TTATCCCCTGATTCTGTGGATAACCGTATTACCGCCTTTGAGTGAGCTGATACCGCTCGCCGCAGCCGAA
CGACCGAGCGCAGCGAGTCAGTGAGCGAGGAAGCGGAAGAGCGCCTGATGCGGTATTTTCTCCTTACGCA
TCTGTGCGGTATTTCACACCGCATATGGTGCACTCTCAGTACAATCTGCTCTGATGCCGCATAGTTAAGC
CAGTATACACTCCGCTATCGCTACGTGACTGGGTCATGGCTGCGCCCCGACACCCGCCAACACCCGCTGA
CGCGCCCTGACGGGCTTGTCTGCTCCCGGCATCCGCTTACAGACAAGCTGTGACCGTCTCCGGGAGCTGC
ATGTGTCAGAGGTTTTCACCGTCATCACCGAAACGCGCGAGGCAGCTGCGGTAAAGCTCATCAGCGTGGT
CGTGCAGCGATTCACAGATGTCTGCCTGTTCATCCGCGTCCAGCTCGTTGAGTTTCTCCAGAAGCGTTAA
TGTCTGGCTTCTGATAAAGCGGGCCATGTTAAGGGCGGTTTTTTCCTGTTTGGTCACTGATGCCTCCGTG
TAATGGGGATTTCTGTTCATGGGGGTAATGATACCGATGAAACGAGAGAGGATGCTCACGATACGGGTTA
CTGATGATGAACATGCCCGGTTACTGGAACGTTGTGAGGGTAAACAACTGGCGGTATGGATGCGGCGGGA
CCAGAGAAAAATCACTCAGGGTCAATGCCAGCGCTTCGTTAATACAGATGTAGGTGTTCCACAGGGTAGC
CAGCAGCATCCTGCGATGCAGATCCGGAACATAATGGTGCAGGGCGCTGACTTCCGCGTTTCCAGACTTT
ACGAAACACGGAAACCGAAGACCATTCATGTTGTTGCTCAGGTCGCAGACGTTTTGCAGCAGCAGTCGCT
TCACGTTCGCTCGCGTATCGGTGATTCATTCTGCTAACCAGTAAGGCAACCCCGCCAGCCTAGCCGGGTC
CTCAACGACAGGAGCACGATCATGCGCACCCGTGGCCAGGACCCAACGCTGCCCGAAATTCCGACACCAT
CGAATGGTGCAAAACCTTTCGCGGTATGGCATGATAGCGCCCGGAAGAGAGTCAATTCAGGGTGGTGAAT
GTGAAACCAGTAACGTTATACGATGTCGCAGAGTATGCCGGTGTCTCTTATCAGACCGTTTCCCGCGTGG
TGAACCAGGCCAGCCACGTTTCTGCGAAAACGCGGGAAAAAGTGGAAGCGGCGATGGCGGAGCTGAATTA
CATTCCCAACCGCGTGGCACAACAACTGGCGGGCAAACAGTCGTTGCTGATTGGCGTTGCCACCTCCAGT
CTGGCCCTGCACGCGCCGTCGCAAATTGTCGCGGCGATTAAATCTCGCGCCGATCAACTGGGTGCCAGCG
TGGTGGTGTCGATGGTAGAACGAAGCGGCGTCGAAGCCTGTAAAGCGGCGGTGCACAATCTTCTCGCGCA
ACGCGTCAGTGGGCTGATCATTAACTATCCGCTGGATGACCAGGATGCCATTGCTGTGGAAGCTGCCTGC
ACTAATGTTCCGGCGTTATTTCTTGATGTCTCTGACCAGACACCCATCAACAGTATTATTTTCTCCCATG
AAGACGGTACGCGACTGGGCGTGGAGCATCTGGTCGCATTGGGTCACCAGCAAATCGCGCTGTTAGCGGG
CCCATTAAGTTCTGTCTCGGCGCGTCTGCGTCTGGCTGGCTGGCATAAATATCTCACTCGCAATCAAATT
CAGCCGATAGCGGAACGGGAAGGCGACTGGAGTGCCATGTCCGGTTTTCAACAAACCATGCAAATGCTGA
ATGAGGGCATCGTTCCCACTGCGATGCTGGTTGCCAACGATCAGATGGCGCTGGGCGCAATGCGCGCCAT
TACCGAGTCCGGGCTGCGCGTTGGTGCGGATATCTCGGTAGTGGGATACGACGATACCGAAGACAGCTCA
TGTTATATCCCGCCGTTAACCACCATCAAACAGGATTTTCGCCTGCTGGGGCAAACCAGCGTGGACCGCT
TGCTGCAACTCTCTCAGGGCCAGGCGGTGAAGGGCAATCAGCTGTTGCCCGTCTCACTGGTGAAAAGAAA
AACCACCCTGGCGCCCAATACGCAAACCGCCTCTCCCCGCGCGTTGGCCGATTCATTAATGCAGCTGGCA
CGACAGGTTTCCCGACTGGAAAGCGGGCAGTGAGCGCAACGCAATTAATGTAAGTTAGCTCACTCATTAG
GCACAATTCTCATGTTTGACAGCTTATCATCGACTGCACGGTGCACCAATGCTTCTGGCGTCAGGCAGCC
ATCGGAAGCTGTGGTATGGCTGTGCAGGTCGTAAATCACTGCATAATTCGTGTCGCTCAAGGCGCACTCC
CGTTCTGGATAATGTTTTTTGCGCCGACATCATAACGGTTCTGGCAAATATTCTGAAATGAGCTG
